>Addgene plasmid #63780 | p414GPD-3xFLAG-GW | depositor full sequence | sequence record 154426 | p414GPD-3xFLAG-GW sequence 7407 bps
GACGAAAGGGCCTCGTGATACGCCTATTTTTATAGGTTAATGTCATGATAATAATGGTTTCTTAGGACGG
ATCGCTTGCCTGTAACTTACACGCGCCTCGTATCTTTTAATGATGGAATAATTTGGGAATTTACTCTGTG
TTTATTTATTTTTATGTTTTGTATTTGGATTTTAGAAAGTAAATAAAGAAGGTAGAAGAGTTACGGAATG
AAGAAAAAAAAATAAACAAAGGTTTAAAAAATTTCAACAAAAAGCGTACTTTACATATATATTTATTAGA
CAAGAAAAGCAGATTAAATAGATATACATTCGATTAACGATAAGTAAAATGTAAAATCACAGGATTTTCG
TGTGTGGTCTTCTACACAGACAAGATGAAACAATTCGGCATTAATACCTGAGAGCAGGAAGAGCAAGATA
AAAGGTAGTATTTGTTGGCGATCCCCCTAGAGTCTTTTACATCTTCGGAAAACAAAAACTATTTTTTCTT
TAATTTCTTTTTTTACTTTCTATTTTTAATTTATATATTTATATTAAAAAATTTAAATTATAATTATTTT
TATAGCACGTGATGAAAAGGACCCAGGTGGCACTTTTCGGGGAAATGTGCGCGGAACCCCTATTTGTTTA
TTTTTCTAAATACATTCAAATATGTATCCGCTCATGAGACAATAACCCTGATAAATGCTTCAATAATATT
GAAAAAGGAAGAGTATGAGTATTCAACATTTCCGTGTCGCCCTTATTCCCTTTTTTGCGGCATTTTGCCT
TCCTGTTTTTGCTCACCCAGAAACGCTGGTGAAAGTAAAAGATGCTGAAGATCAGTTGGGTGCACGAGTG
GGTTACATCGAACTGGATCTCAACAGCGGTAAGATCCTTGAGAGTTTTCGCCCCGAAGAACGTTTTCCAA
TGATGAGCACTTTTAAAGTTCTGCTATGTGGCGCGGTATTATCCCGTATTGACGCCGGGCAAGAGCAACT
CGGTCGCCGCATACACTATTCTCAGAATGACTTGGTTGAGTACTCACCAGTCACAGAAAAGCATCTTACG
GATGGCATGACAGTAAGAGAATTATGCAGTGCTGCCATAACCATGAGTGATAACACTGCGGCCAACTTAC
TTCTGACAACGATCGGAGGACCGAAGGAGCTAACCGCTTTTTTGCACAACATGGGGGATCATGTAACTCG
CCTTGATCGTTGGGAACCGGAGCTGAATGAAGCCATACCAAACGACGAGCGTGACACCACGATGCCTGTA
GCAATGGCAACAACGTTGCGCAAACTATTAACTGGCGAACTACTTACTCTAGCTTCCCGGCAACAATTAA
TAGACTGGATGGAGGCGGATAAAGTTGCAGGACCACTTCTGCGCTCGGCCCTTCCGGCTGGCTGGTTTAT
TGCTGATAAATCTGGAGCCGGTGAGCGTGGGTCTCGCGGTATCATTGCAGCACTGGGGCCAGATGGTAAG
CCCTCCCGTATCGTAGTTATCTACACGACGGGGAGTCAGGCAACTATGGATGAACGAAATAGACAGATCG
CTGAGATAGGTGCCTCACTGATTAAGCATTGGTAACTGTCAGACCAAGTTTACTCATATATACTTTAGAT
TGATTTAAAACTTCATTTTTAATTTAAAAGGATCTAGGTGAAGATCCTTTTTGATAATCTCATGACCAAA
ATCCCTTAACGTGAGTTTTCGTTCCACTGAGCGTCAGACCCCGTAGAAAAGATCAAAGGATCTTCTTGAG
ATCCTTTTTTTCTGCGCGTAATCTGCTGCTTGCAAACAAAAAAACCACCGCTACCAGCGGTGGTTTGTTT
GCCGGATCAAGAGCTACCAACTCTTTTTCCGAAGGTAACTGGCTTCAGCAGAGCGCAGATACCAAATACT
GTCCTTCTAGTGTAGCCGTAGTTAGGCCACCACTTCAAGAACTCTGTAGCACCGCCTACATACCTCGCTC
TGCTAATCCTGTTACCAGTGGCTGCTGCCAGTGGCGATAAGTCGTGTCTTACCGGGTTGGACTCAAGACG
ATAGTTACCGGATAAGGCGCAGCGGTCGGGCTGAACGGGGGGTTCGTGCACACAGCCCAGCTTGGAGCGA
ACGACCTACACCGAACTGAGATACCTACAGCGTGAGCTATGAGAAAGCGCCACGCTTCCCGAAGGGAGAA
AGGCGGACAGGTATCCGGTAAGCGGCAGGGTCGGAACAGGAGAGCGCACGAGGGAGCTTCCAGGGGGAAA
CGCCTGGTATCTTTATAGTCCTGTCGGGTTTCGCCACCTCTGACTTGAGCGTCGATTTTTGTGATGCTCG
TCAGGGGGGCGGAGCCTATGGAAAAACGCCAGCAACGCGGCCTTTTTACGGTTCCTGGCCTTTTGCTGGC
CTTTTGCTCACATGTTCTTTCCTGCGTTATCCCCTGATTCTGTGGATAACCGTATTACCGCCTTTGAGTG
AGCTGATACCGCTCGCCGCAGCCGAACGACCGAGCGCAGCGAGTCAGTGAGCGAGGAAGCGGAAGAGCGC
CCAATACGCAAACCGCCTCTCCCCGCGCGTTGGCCGATTCATTAATGCAGCTGGCACGACAGGTTTCCCG
ACTGGAAAGCGGGCAGTGAGCGCAACGCAATTAATGTGAGTTACCTCACTCATTAGGCACCCCAGGCTTT
ACACTTTATGCTTCCGGCTCCTATGTTGTGTGGAATTGTGAGCGGATAACAATTTCACACAGGAAACAGC
TATGACCATGATTACGCCAAGCGCGCAATTAACCCTCACTAAAGGGAACAAAAGCTGGAGCTCTCGAGTT
TATCATTATCAATACTGCCATTTCAAAGAATACGTAAATAATTAATAGTAGTGATTTTCCTAACTTTATT
TAGTCAAAAAATTAGCCTTTTAATTCTGCTGTAACCCGTACATGCCAAAATAGGGGGCGGGTTACACAGA
ATATATAACACTGATGGTGCTTGGGTGAACAGGTTTATTCCTGGCATCCACTAAATATAATGGAGCCCGC
TTTTTAAGCTGGCATCCAGAAAAAAAAAGAATCCCAGCACCAAAATATTGTTTTCTTCACCAACCATCAG
TTCATAGGTCCATTCTCTTAGCGCAACTACAGAGAACAGGGCACAAACAGGCAAAAAACGGGCACAACCT
CAATGGAGTGATGCAACCTGCCTGGAGTAAATGATGACACAAGGCAATTGACCCACGCATGTATCTATCT
CATTTTCTTACACCTTCTATTACCTTCTGCTCTCTCTGATTTGGAAAAAGCTGAAAAAAAAGGTTTAAAC
CAGTTCCCTGAAATTATTCCCCTACTTGACTAATAAGTATATAAAGACGGTAGGTATTGATTGTAATTCT
GTAAATCTATTTCTTAAACTTCTTAAATTCTACTTTTATAGTTAGTCTTTTTTTTAGTTTTAAAACACCA
AGAACTTAGTTTCGACGGATTCTAGAACTAGTGGATCCCCCGGGCTGCAGATGGACTACAAAGACCATGA
CGGTGATTATAAAGATCATGATATCGATTACAAGGATGACGATGACAAGACAAGTTTGTACAAAAAAGCT
GAACGAGAAACGTAAAATGATATAAATATCAATATATTAAATTAGATTTTGCATAAAAAACAGACTACAT
AATACTGTAAAACACAACATATCCAGTCACTATGGCGGCCGCATTAGGCACCCCAGGCTTTACACTTTAT
GCTTCCGGCTCGTATAATGTGTGGATTTTGAGTTAGGATCCGTCGAGATTTTCAGGAGCTAAGGAAGCTA
AAATGGAGAAAAAAATCACTGGATATACCACCGTTGATATATCCCAATGGCATCGTAAAGAACATTTTGA
GGCATTTCAGTCAGTTGCTCAATGTACCTATAACCAGACCGTTCAGCTGGATATTACGGCCTTTTTAAAG
ACCGTAAAGAAAAATAAGCACAAGTTTTATCCGGCCTTTATTCACATTCTTGCCCGCCTGATGAATGCTC
ATCCGGAATTCCGTATGGCAATGAAAGACGGTGAGCTGGTGATATGGGATAGTGTTCACCCTTGTTACAC
CGTTTTCCATGAGCAAACTGAAACGTTTTCATCGCTCTGGAGTGAATACCACGACGATTTCCGGCAGTTT
CTACACATATATTCGCAAGATGTGGCGTGTTACGGTGAAAACCTGGCCTATTTCCCTAAAGGGTTTATTG
AGAATATGTTTTTCGTCTCAGCCAATCCCTGGGTGAGTTTCACCAGTTTTGATTTAAACGTGGCCAATAT
GGACAACTTCTTCGCCCCCGTTTTCACCATGGGCAAATATTATACGCAAGGCGACAAGGTGCTGATGCCG
CTGGCGATTCAGGTTCATCATGCCGTTTGTGATGGCTTCCATGTCGGCAGAATGCTTAATGAATTACAAC
AGTACTGCGATGAGTGGCAGGGCGGGGCGTAAAGATCTGGATCCGGCTTACTAAAAGCCAGATAACAGTA
TGCGTATTTGCGCGCTGATTTTTGCGGTATAAGAATATATACTGATATGTATACCCGAAGTATGTCAAAA
AGAGGTATGCTATGAAGCAGCGTATTACAGTGACAGTTGACAGCGACAGCTATCAGTTGCTCAAGGCATA
TATGATGTCAATATCTCCGGTCTGGTAAGCACAACCATGCAGAATGAAGCCCGTCGTCTGCGTGCCGAAC
GCTGGAAAGCGGAAAATCAGGAAGGGATGGCTGAGGTCGCCCGGTTTATTGAAATGAACGGCTCTTTTGC
TGACGAGAACAGGGGCTGGTGAAATGCAGTTTAAGGTTTACACCTATAAAAGAGAGAGCCGTTATCGTCT
GTTTGTGGATGTACAGAGTGATATTATTGACACGCCCGGGCGACGGATGGTGATCCCCCTGGCCAGTGCA
CGTCTGCTGTCAGATAAAGTCTCCCGTGAACTTTACCCGGTGGTGCATATCGGGGATGAAAGCTGGCGCA
TGATGACCACCGATATGGCCAGTGTGCCGGTTTCCGTTATCGGGGAAGAAGTGGCTGATCTCAGCCACCG
CGAAAATGACATCAAAAACGCCATTAACCTGATGTTCTGGGGAATATAAATGTCAGGCTCCCTTATACAC
AGCCAGTCTGCAGGTCGACCATAGTGACTGGATATGTTGTGTTTTACAGTATTATGTAGTCTGTTTTTTA
TGCAAAATCTAATTTAATATATTGATATTTATATCATTTTACGTTTCTCGTTCAGCTTTCTTGTACAAAG
TGGTAGTCATGTAATTAGTTATGTCACGCTTACATTCACGCCCTCCCCCCACATCCGCTCTAACCGAAAA
GGAAGGAGTTAGACAACCTGAAGTCTAGGTCCCTATTTATTTTTTTATAGTTATGTTAGTATTAAGAACG
TTATTTATATTTCAAATTTTTCTTTTTTTTCTGTACAGACGCGTGTACGCATGTAACATTATACTGAAAA
CCTTGCTTGAGAAGGTTTTGGGACGCTCGAAGGCTTTAATTTGCGGCCGGTACCCAATTCGCCCTATAGT
GAGTCGTATTACGCGCGCTCACTGGCCGTCGTTTTACAACGTCGTGACTGGGAAAACCCTGGCGTTACCC
AACTTAATCGCCTTGCAGCACATCCCCCTTTCGCCAGCTGGCGTAATAGCGAAGAGGCCCGCACCGATCG
CCCTTCCCAACAGTTGCGCAGCCTGAATGGCGAATGGCGCG
[124 nt withheld, positions 5712-5835]
C
[91 nt withheld, positions 5837-5927]
A
[49 nt withheld, positions 5929-5977]
CCTTTGACGTTGGAGTCCACGTTCTTT
[37 nt withheld, positions 6005-6041]
ACCCTATCTCGGTCTATTCTTTTGATTTATAAGGGATTTTGCCGATTTCGGCCTATTGGTTAAAAAATGA
GCTGATTTAACAAAAATTTAACGCGAATTTTAACAAAATATTAACGTTTACAATTTCCTGATGCGGTATT
TTCTCCTTACGCATCTGTGCGGTATTTCACACCGCATAGGCAAGTGCACAAACAATACTTAAATAAATAC
TACTCAGTAATAACCTATTTCTTAGCATTTTTGACGAAATTTGCTATTTTGTTAGAGTCTTTTACACCAT
TTGTCTCCACACCTCCGCTTACATCAACACCAATAACGCCATTTAATCTAAGCGCATCACCAACATTTTC
TGGCGTCAGTCCACCAGCTAACATAAAATGTAAGCTTTCGGGGCTCTCTTGCCTTCCAACCCAGTCAGAA
ATCGAGTTCCAATCCAAAAGTTCACCTGTCCCACCTGCTTCTGAATCAAACAAGGGAATAAACGAATGAG
GTTTCTGTGAAGCTGCACTGAGTAGTATGTTGCAGTCTTTTGGAAATACGAGTCTTTTAATAACTGGCAA
ACCGAGGAACTCTTGGTATTCTTGCCACGACTCATCTCCATGCAGTTGGACGATATCAATGCCGTAATCA
TTGACCAGAGCCAAAACATCCTCCTTAGGTTGATTACGAAACACGCCAACCAAGTATTTCGGAGTGCCTG
AACTATTTTTATATGCTTTTACAAGACTTGAAATTTTCCTTGCAATAACCGGGTCAATTGTTCTCTTTCT
ATTGGGCACACATATAATACCCAGCAAGTCAGCATCGGAATCTAGAGCACATTCTGCGGCCTCTGTGCTC
TGCAAGCCGCAAACTTTCACCAATGGACCAGAACTACCTGTGAAATTAATAACAGACATACTCCAAGCTG
CCTTTGTGTGCTTAATCACGTATACTCACGTGCTCAATAGTCACCAATGCCCTCCCTCTTGGCCCTCTCC
TTTTCTTTTTTCGACCGAATTAATTCTTAATCGGCAAAAAAAGAAAAGCTCCGGATCAAGATTGTACGTA
AGGTGACAAGCTATTTTTCAATAAAGAATATCTTCCACTACTGCCATCTGGCGTCATAACTGCAAAGTAC
ACATATATTACGATGCTGTCTATTAAATGCTTCCTATATTATATATATAGTAATGTCGTTTATGGTGCAC
TCTCAGTACAATCTGCTCTGATGCCGCATAGTTAAGCCAGCCCCGACACCCGCCAACACCCGCTGACGCG
CCCTGACGGGCTTGTCTGCTCCCGGCATCCGCTTACAGACAAGCTGTGACCGTCTCCGGGAGCTGCATGT
GTCAGAGGTTTTCACCGTCATCACCGAAACGCGCGA
Features (pLannotate 1.2.2; 28 found; start..end, strand, type, name):
     70..573     -  misc_feature   CEN/ARS: S. cerevisiae CEN6 centromere fused to an autonomously replicating sequence
    610..714     +  promoter       AmpR promoter: bla
    715..1575    +  CDS            AmpR: β-lactamase; bla; confers resistance to ampicillin, carbenicillin, and related antibiotics
   1746..2334    +  rep_origin     ori: high-copy-number ColE1/pMB1/pBR322/pUC origin of replication
   2517..2609    +  CDS            lacI (fragment): lac repressor; lacI; The lac repressor binds to the lac operator to inhibit transcription in E. coli. This inhibition can be relieved by adding lactose or isopropyl-β-D-thiogalactopyranoside (IPTG).
   2622..2643    +  protein_bind   CAP binding site: CAP binding activates transcription in the presence of cAMP. E. coli catabolite activator protein
   2658..2688    +  promoter       lac promoter: promoter for the E. coli lac operon
   2696..2712    +  protein_bind   lac operator: The lac repressor binds to the lac operator to inhibit transcription in E. coli. This inhibition can be relieved by adding lactose or isopropyl-β-D-thiogalactopyranoside (IPTG). lac repressor encoded by lacI
   2757..2775    +  promoter       T3 promoter: promoter for bacteriophage T3 RNA polymerase
   2803..3445    +  promoter       GAP promoter: S. cerevisiae TDH3; promoter for glyceraldehyde-3-phosphate dehydrogenase
   3451..3480    +  misc_feature   MCS (fragment): pBluescript multiple cloning site
   3484..3549    +  CDS            3xFLAG: three tandem FLAG® epitope tags, followed by an enterokinase cleavage site
   3550..3674    +  protein_bind   attR1: mutant version of attR; recombination site for the Gateway® LR reaction LR Clonase™
   3699..3729    +  promoter       lac UV5 promoter: E. coli lac promoter with an "up" mutation
   3753..3782    +  promoter       cat promoter (fragment): promoter of the E. coli cat gene encoding chloramphenicol acetyltransferase
   3783..4442    +  CDS            CmR: chloramphenicol acetyltransferase; cat; confers resistance to chloramphenicol
   4621..4779    +  CDS            ccdA (fragment): CCDA_ECO57 - Also known as H, letA. Experimental evidence at protein level: Swiss-Prot protein existence level 1. Antitoxin component of a type II toxin-antitoxin (TA) system which inhibits the post-segregational killing (PSK) of plasmid-free cells, also referred to as a plasmid addiction system. Binds to and blocks the activity of CcdB; will also remove bound CcdB protein from the CcdB-GyrA complex by forming a CcdA-CcdB complex, a process termed rejuvenation. Functions as a transcriptional corepressor for the ccdAB operon, repression also requires CcdB (By similarity). From Escherichia coli
   4784..5086    +  CDS            ccdB: CCDB_ECOLI - Also known as G, letB, letD. Experimental evidence at protein level: Swiss-Prot protein existence level 1. Toxic component of a type II toxin-antitoxin (TA) system, functioning in plasmid maintainence. Responsible for the post- segregational killing (PSK) of plasmid-free cells, also referred to as a plasmid addiction system. Half-life of over 2 hours. Cell killing by CcdB is accompanied by filamentation, defects in chromosome and plasmid segregation, defects in cell division, formation of anucleate cells, decreased DNA synthesis and plasmid loss. Interferes with the activity of DN
   5130..5254    -  protein_bind   attR2: mutant version of attR; recombination site for the Gateway® LR reaction LR Clonase™
   5257..5504    +  terminator     CYC1 terminator: S. cerevisiae CYC1; transcription terminator for CYC1
   5523..5541    -  promoter       T7 promoter: promoter for bacteriophage T7 RNA polymerase
   5549..5704    +  CDS            lacZα (fragment): LacZα fragment of β-galactosidase; lacZ fragment
   5712..6167    +  rep_origin     f1 ori (sequence partly withheld): f1 bacteriophage origin of replication; arrow indicates direction of (+) strand synthesis
   6168..6219    -  misc_feature   bom (fragment): basis of mobility region from pBR322
   6266..6940    -  CDS            TRP1: phosphoribosylanthranilate isomerase, required for tryptophan biosynthesis; S. cerevisiae TRP1; yeast auxotrophic marker
   6941..7221    -  promoter       TRP1 promoter: S. cerevisiae TRP1
   7222..7271    -  misc_feature   bom (fragment): basis of mobility region from pBR322
   7373..1       -  CDS            rop (fragment) (across the origin): Rop protein, which maintains plasmids at low copy number; rop
