[The description below was written by a language model from this plasmid's Addgene catalogue record and pLannotate feature annotations shown in this document.]
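Description:
p414GPD-3xFLAG-GW is an empty Gateway destination vector for constitutive protein expression in Saccharomyces cerevisiae, derived from the centromeric yeast shuttle plasmid p414GPD. The 7,407 bp plasmid carries a CEN6/ARS element, which supports stable low-copy maintenance in yeast, and a TRP1 marker with its own promoter for selection in tryptophan auxotrophs. For propagation in E. coli it has a high-copy ColE1/pUC-type origin and an ampicillin resistance gene. An f1 origin and remnants of the pBluescript-type backbone (lac promoter/operator region, lacZα fragment, T3 and T7 promoters) are also present.

The expression unit is driven by the strong constitutive GPD (TDH3/GAP) promoter and ends at the CYC1 terminator. Directly downstream of the promoter is a 3xFLAG coding sequence, followed immediately by a Gateway cassette bounded by attR1 and attR2. The cassette contains a chloramphenicol resistance gene and the ccdB toxin gene, which explains both the dual ampicillin and chloramphenicol selection and the need for a ccdB-tolerant strain such as DB3.1 to grow the unrecombined vector. In an LR recombination with an entry clone, the open reading frame of interest replaces the CmR-ccdB segment. ccdB then provides counter-selection against unrecombined plasmid in standard E. coli strains. The resulting clone expresses the insert in yeast as an N-terminal 3xFLAG fusion, suitable for detection or immunoprecipitation with anti-FLAG reagents. The associated publication concerns a protein interaction map of the large-subunit ribosomal processome, which suggests use in tagging yeast proteins for interaction studies, although the record does not describe specific inserts.
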