Addgene plasmid #63780: p414GPD-3xFLAG-GW
Purpose: (Empty Backbone) yeast expression vector p414GPD modified such that it is Gateway converted and introduces a 3xFLAG tag at the N-terminus of the insert
Depositing lab: Susan Baserga. Depositing organization: Yale University. Publication: A protein interaction map of the LSU processome. McCann KL, Charette JM, Vincent NG, Baserga SJ. Genes Dev. 2015 Apr 15;29(8):862-75. doi: 10.1101/gad.256370.114. Epub 2015 Apr 15. PubMed 25877921.
Backbone
  Vector backbone: p414GPD
  Backbone manufacturer: Mumberg D, et al. Yeast vectors for the controlled expression of heterologous proteins in different genetic backgrounds. Gene 15
  Backbone size (bp): 7407
  Modifications to backbone: Added 3xFLAG tag and gateway converted
  Vector type: Yeast Expression
  Promoter: GPD
  Selectable markers: TRP1
  Tag / fusion protein: 3xFLAG (N terminal on insert)
Growth in bacteria
  Bacterial resistance: Chloramphenicol and Ampicillin, 25 & 100 μg/mL
  Growth temperature: 37°C
  Growth strain: DB3.1
  Copy number: Unknown
Gene/Insert
  Cloning method: Gateway Cloning
Terms and licenses: Academic/Nonprofit Terms; Industry Terms: Not Available to Industry
Depositor comments: Plasmid is a modified version of p414GPD from: Mumberg D, et al. Yeast vectors for the controlled expression of heterologous proteins in different genetic backgrounds. Gene 156: 119-122, 1995. PubMed: 7737504
How to cite: p414GPD-3xFLAG-GW was a gift from Susan Baserga (Addgene plasmid # 63780 ; http://n2t.net/addgene:63780 ; RRID:Addgene_63780)
