>Addgene plasmid #63780 | p414GPD-3xFLAG-GW | addgene partial sequence | sequence record 111477 | GPDpro-F 5'-CGGTAGGTATTGATTGTAATTCTG-3'
AATTCTACTTTTATAGTTAGTCTTTTTTTTAGTTTTAAAACACCAAGAACTTAGTTTCGACGGATTCTAG
AACTAGTGGATCCCCCGGGCTGCAGATGGACTACAAAGACCATGACGGTGATTATAAAGATCATGATATC
GATTACAAGGATGACGATGACAAGACAAGTTTGTACAAAAAAGCTGAACGAGAAACGTAAAATGATATAA
ATATCAATATATTAAATTAGATTTTGCATAAAAAACAGACTACATAATACTGTAAAACACAACATATCCA
GTCACTATGGCGGCCGCATTAGGCACCCCAGGCTTTACACTTTATGCTTCCGGCTCGTATAATGTGTGGA
TTTTGAGTTAGGATCCGTCGAGATTTTCAGGAGCTAAGGAAGCTAAAATGGAGAAAAAAATCACTGGATA
TACCACCGTTGATATATCCCAATGGCATCGTAAAGAACATTTTGAGGCATTTCAGTCAGTTGCTCAATGT
ACCTATAACCAGACCGTTCAGCTGGATATTACGGCCTTTTTAAAGACCGTAAAGAAAAATAAGCACAAGT
TTTATCCGGCCTTTATTCACATTCTTGCCCGCCTGATGAATGCTCATCCGGAATTCCGTATGGCAATGAA
AGACGGTGAGCTGGTGATATGGGATAGTGTTCACCCTTGTTACACCGTTTTCCATGAGCAAACTGAAACG
TTTTCATCGCTCTGGAGTGAATACCACGACGATTTCCGGCAGTTTCTACACATATATTCGCAAGATGTGG
CGTGTTACGGTGAAAACCTGGCCTATTTCCCTAAAGGGTTTATTGAGAATATGTTTTTCGTCTCAGCCAA
TCCCTGGGTGAGTTTCACCAGTTTTGATTTAAACGTGGCCAATATGGACAACTTCTTCGCCCCCGTTTTC
