>Addgene plasmid #63780 | p414GPD-3xFLAG-GW | addgene partial sequence | sequence record 111479 | T7 5'-TAATACGACTCACTATAGGG-3'
GCCTTCGAGCGTCCCAAAACCTTCTCAAGCAAGGTTTTCAGTATAATGTTACATGCGTACACGCGTCTGT
ACAGAAAAAAAAGAAAAATTTGAAATATAAATAACGTTCTTAATACTAACATAACTATAAAAAAATAAAT
AGGGACCTAGACTTCAGGTTGTCTAACTCCTTCCTTTTCGGTTAGAGCGGATGTGGGGGGAGGGCGTGAA
TGTAAGCGTGACATAACTAATTACATGACTACCACTTTGTACAAGAAAGCTGAACGAGAAACGTAAAATG
ATATAAATATCAATATATTAAATTAGATTTTGCATAAAAAACAGACTACATAATACTGTAAAACACAACA
TATCCAGTCACTATGGTCGACCTGCAGACTGGCTGTGTATAAGGGAGCCTGACATTTATATTCCCCAGAA
CATCAGGTTAATGGCGTTTTTGATGTCATTTTCGCGGTGGCTGAGATCAGCCACTTCTTCCCCGATAACG
GAAACCGGCACACTGGCCATATCGGTGGTCATCATGCGCCAGCTTTCATCCCCGATATGCACCACCGGGT
AAAGTTCACGGGAGACTTTATCTGACAGCAGACGTGCACTGGCCAGGGGGATCACCATCCGTCGCCCGGG
CGTGTCAATAATATCACTCTGTACATCCACAAACAGACGATAACGGCTCTCTCTTTTATAGGTGTAAACC
TTAAACTGCATTTCACCAGCCCCTGTTCTCGTCAGCAAAAGAGCCGTTCATTTCAATAAACCGGGCGACC
TCAGCCATCCCTTCCTGATTTTCCGCTTTCCAGCGTTCGGCACGCAGACGACGGGCTTCATTCTGCATGG
TTGTGCTTACCAGACCGGAGATATTGACATCATATATGCCTTGAGCAACTGATAGCTGTCGCTGTCAACT
GTCACTGTAATACGCTGCTTCATAGCATACCTCTTTTTGACATACTTCGGGTATACATATCAGTATATAT
TCTTAT
